>Addgene plasmid #144831 | TFORF3355 | addgene full sequence | sequence record 404422 | Addgene NGS Result
TTAATGTAGTCTTATGCAATACTCTTGTAGTCTTGCAACATGGTAACGATGAGTTAGCAACATGCCTTAC
AAGGAGAGAAAAAGCACCGTGCATGCCGATTGGTGGAAGTAAGGTGGTACGATCGTGCCTTATTAGGAAG
GCAACAGACGGGTCTGACATGGATTGGACGAACCACTGAATTGCCGCATTGCAGAGATATTGTATTTAAG
TGCCTAGCTCGATACATAAACGGGTCTCTCTGGTTAGACCAGATCTGAGCCTGGGAGCTCTCTGGCTAAC
TAGGGAACCCACTGCTTAAGCCTCAATAAAGCTTGCCTTGAGTGCTTCAAGTAGTGTGTGCCCGTCTGTT
GTGTGACTCTGGTAACTAGAGATCCCTCAGACCCTTTTAGTCAGTGTGGAAAATCTCTAGCAGTGGCGCC
CGAACAGGGACTTGAAAGCGAAAGGGAAACCAGAGGAGCTCTCTCGACGCAGGACTCGGCTTGCTGAAGC
GCGCACGGCAAGAGGCGAGGGGCGGCGACTGGTGAGTACGCCAAAAATTTTGACTAGCGGAGGCTAGAAG
GAGAGAGATGGGTGCGAGAGCGTCAGTATTAAGCGGGGGAGAATTAGATCGCGATGGGAAAAAATTCGGT
TAAGGCCAGGGGGAAAGAAAAAATATAAATTAAAACATATAGTATGGGCAAGCAGGGAGCTAGAACGATT
CGCAGTTAATCCTGGCCTGTTAGAAACATCAGAAGGCTGTAGACAAATACTGGGACAGCTACAACCATCC
CTTCAGACAGGATCAGAAGAACTTAGATCATTATATAATACAGTAGCAACCCTCTATTGTGTGCATCAAA
GGATAGAGATAAAAGACACCAAGGAAGCTTTAGACAAGATAGAGGAAGAGCAAAACAAAAGTAAGACCAC
CGCACAGCAAGCGGCCGCTGATCTTCAGACCTGGAGGAGGAGATATGAGGGACAATTGGAGAAGTGAATT
ATATAAATATAAAGTAGTAAAAATTGAACCATTAGGAGTAGCACCCACCAAGGCAAAGAGAAGAGTGGTG
CAGAGAGAAAAAAGAGCAGTGGGAATAGGAGCTTTGTTCCTTGGGTTCTTGGGAGCAGCAGGAAGCACTA
TGGGCGCAGCGTCAATGACGCTGACGGTACAGGCCAGACAATTATTGTCTGGTATAGTGCAGCAGCAGAA
CAATTTGCTGAGGGCTATTGAGGCGCAACAGCATCTGTTGCAACTCACAGTCTGGGGCATCAAGCAGCTC
CAGGCAAGAATCCTGGCTGTGGAAAGATACCTAAAGGATCAACAGCTCCTGGGGATTTGGGGTTGCTCTG
GAAAACTCATTTGCACCACTGCTGTGCCTTGGAATGCTAGTTGGAGTAATAAATCTCTGGAACAGATTTG
GAATCACACGACCTGGATGGAGTGGGACAGAGAAATTAACAATTACACAAGCTTAATACACTCCTTAATT
GAAGAATCGCAAAACCAGCAAGAAAAGAATGAACAAGAATTATTGGAATTAGATAAATGGGCAAGTTTGT
GGAATTGGTTTAACATAACAAATTGGCTGTGGTATATAAAATTATTCATAATGATAGTAGGAGGCTTGGT
AGGTTTAAGAATAGTTTTTGCTGTACTTTCTATAGTGAATAGAGTTAGGCAGGGATATTCACCATTATCG
TTTCAGACCCACCTCCCAACCCCGAGGGGACCCATGCATTGCATCTCAATTAGTCAGCAACCAGGTGTGG
AAAGTCCCCAGGCTCCCCAGCAGGCAGAAGTATGCAAAGCATGCGTCTCAATTAGTCAGCAACCATAGTC
CCGCCCCTAACTCCGCCCATCCCGCCCCTAACTCCGCCCAGTTCCGCCCATTCTCCGCCCCATGGCTGAC
TAATTTTTTTTATTTATGCAGAGGCCGAGGCCGCCTCGGCCTCTGAGCTATTCCAGAAGTAGTGAGGAGG
CTTTTTTGGAGGCCTAGGCTTTTGCAAAAAGCTTTCTAGAGGTACCACCGGAGCTTACCATGACCGAGTA
CAAGCCCACGGTGCGCCTCGCCACCCGCGACGACGTCCCCAGGGCCGTACGCACCCTCGCCGCCGCGTTC
GCCGACTACCCCGCCACGCGCCACACCGTCGATCCGGACCGCCACATCGAGCGGGTCACCGAGCTGCAAG
AACTCTTCCTCACGCGCGTCGGGCTCGACATCGGCAAGGTGTGGGTCGCGGACGACGGCGCCGCCGTGGC
GGTCTGGACCACGCCGGAGAGCGTCGAAGCGGGGGCGGTGTTCGCCGAGATCGGCCCGCGCATGGCCGAG
TTGAGCGGTTCCCGGCTGGCCGCGCAGCAACAGATGGAAGGCCTCCTGGCGCCGCACCGGCCCAAGGAGC
CCGCGTGGTTCCTGGCCACCGTCGGCGTCTCGCCCGACCACCAGGGCAAGGGTCTGGGCAGCGCCGTCGT
GCTCCCCGGAGTGGAGGCGGCCGAGCGCGCCGGGGTGCCCGCCTTCCTGGAGACCTCCGCGCCCCGCAAC
CTCCCCTTCTACGAGCGGCTCGGCTTCACCGTCACCGCCGACGTCGAGGTGCCCGAAGGACCGCGCACCT
GGTGCATGACCCGCAAGCCCGGTGCCAGTTAACGAATTCTAGATCTTGAGACAAATGGCAGTATTCATCC
ACAATTTTAAAAGAAAAGGGGGGATTGGGGGGTACAGTGCAGGGGAAAGAATAGTAGACATAATAGCAAC
AGACATACAAACTAAAGAATTACAAAAACAAATTACAAAAATTCAAAATTTTCGGGTTTATTACAGGGAC
AGCAGAGATCCACTTTGGCGCCGGCTCGAGGCCTGCAGGTGCAAAGATGGATAAAGTTTTAAACAGAGAG
GAATCTTTGCAGCTAATGGACCTTCTAGGTCTTGAAAGGAGTGGGAATTGGCTCCGGTGCCCGTCAGTGG
GCAGAGCGCACATCGCCCACAGTCCCCGAGAAGTTGGGGGGAGGGGTCGGCAATTGAACCGGTGCCTAGA
GAAGGTGGCGCGGGGTAAACTGGGAAAGTGATGTCGTGTACTGGCTCCGCCTTTTTCCCGAGGGTGGGGG
AGAACCGTATATAAGTGCAGTAGTCGCCGTGAACGTTCTTTTTCGCAACGGGTTTGCCGCCAGAACACAG
GTAAGTGCCGTGTGTGGTTCCCGCGGGCCTGGCCTCTTTACGGGTTATGGCCCTTGCGTGCCTTGAATTA
CTTCCACCTGGCTGCAGTACGTGATTCTTGATCCCGAGCTTCGGGTTGGAAGTGGGTGGGAGAGTTCGAG
GCCTTGCGCTTAAGGAGCCCCTTCGCCTCGTGCTTGAGTTGAGGCCTGGCCTGGGCGCTGGGGCCGCCGC
GTGCGAATCTGGTGGCACCTTCGCGCCTGTCTCGCTGCTTTCGATAAGTCTCTAGCCATTTAAAATTTTT
GATGACCTGCTGCGACGCTTTTTTTCTGGCAAGATAGTCTTGTAAATGCGGGCCAAGATCTGCACACTGG
TATTTCGGTTTTTGGGGCCGCGGGCGGCGACGGGGCCCGTGCGTCCCAGCGCACATGTTCGGCGAGGCGG
GGCCTGCGAGCGCGGCCACCGAGAATCGGACGGGGGTAGTCTCAAGCTGGCCGGCCTGCTCTGGTGCCTG
GCCTCGCGCCGCCGTGTATCGCCCCGCCCTGGGCGGCAAGGCTGGCCCGGTCGGCACCAGTTGCGTGAGC
GGAAAGATGGCCGCTTCCCGGCCCTGCTGCAGGGAGCTCAAAATGGAGGACGCGGCGCTCGGGAGAGCGG
GCGGGTGAGTCACCCACACAAAGGAAAAGGGCCTTTCCGTCCTCAGCCGTCGCTTCATGTGACTCCACGG
AGTACCGGGCGCCGTCCAGGCACCTCGATTAGTTCTCGAGCTTTTGGAGTACGTCGTCTTTAGGTTGGGG
GGAGGGGTTTTATGCGATGGAGTTTCCCCACACTGAGTGGGTGGAGACTGAAGTTAGGCCAGCTTGGCAC
TTGATGTAATTCTCCTTGGAATTTGCCCTTTTTGAGTTTGGATCTTGGTTCATTCTCAAGCCTCAGACAG
TGGTTCAAAGTTTTTTTCTTCCATTTCAGGTGTCGTGAGGCTAGCATCGATTGATCAACAAGTTTGTACA
AAAAAGTTGGCATGGGTCCAGTAATTGGAATGACTCCAGATAAGAGAGCTGAAACCCCAGGAGCTGAAAA
GATTGCAGGATTAAGCCAGATTTACAAAATGGGAAGCTTGCCTGAAGCTGTTGATGCTGCCAGGCCGAAG
GCCACTCTAGTGGACAGTGAGTCAGCAGATGATGAACTCACAAACTTGAACTGGCTTCATGAAAGCACTA
ATCTTCTAACAAACTTCAGCCTCGGAAGTGAGGGTCTTCCAATTGTTAGTCCATTGTATGACATAGAGGG
AGATGATGTGCCATCCTTTGGACCAGCTTGCTACCAGAACCCAGAAAAAAAATCAGCGACTTCAAAGCCC
CCATACTCCTTTAGTCTTCTCATTTATATGGCCATTGAGCACTCTCCAAATAAATGTTTGCCTGTCAAAG
AAATTTATAGCTGGATTCTGGACCATTTTCCATATTTTGCTACTGCACCAACAGGCTGGAAGAATTCTGT
TCGACATAATCTGTCCCTGAATAAATGTTTTCAGAAAGTGGAAAGAAGCCATGGCAAGGTTAATGGAAAA
GGTTCCTTATGGTGTGTTGATCCGGAATATAAACCCAATCTTATCCAGGCACTGAAGAAGCAACCTTTTT
CTTCAGCATCTTCACAAAATGGTTCTTTATCACCTCACTATTTAAGCTCTGTAATCAAGCAGAACCAGGT
GCGAAACCTCAAAGAATCTGATATTGATGCTGCTGCTGCAATGATGCTTTTAAATACTTCTATAGAACAA
GGAATTTTAGAATGTGAGAAGCCTCTTCCTCTTAAAACAGCATTGCAAAAAAAGAGGAGTTACGGCAATG
CATTTCATCATCCCAGTGCTGTACGATTACAAGAGAGTGATTCTTTAGCCACCAGCATTGATCCAAAAGA
AGATCACAATTACAGTGCAAGTAGCATGGCAGCACAGCGTTGTGCATCCAGGTCTAGCGTGTCTTCTCTG
TCTTCTGTGGATGAGGTATATGAATTTATCCCAAAGAATAGTCACGTGGGAAGTGATGGCAGTGAAGGAT
TTCACAGTGAAGAAGATACAGACGTTGATTATGAAGATGATCCTCTTGGAGACAGTGGCTATGCATCACA
GCCTTGTGCAAAAATCTCTGAAAAAGGGCAGTCAGGCAAAAAGATGCGAAAACAGACATGTCAAGAAATT
GATGAGGAGCTCAAAGAGGCAGCTGGATCTCTGCTCCACCTTGCTGGAATTCGTACATGTTTAGGTTCCC
TAATAAGTACTGCAAAGACACAAAATCAAAAGCAACGGAAAAAATACCCAACTTTCTTGTACAAAGTGGT
TGATATCGGTAAGCCTATCCCTAACCCTCTCCTCGGTCTCGATTCTACGTAGTAATGAACTAGTCCGTAA
CTTGAAAGTATTTCGATTTCTTGGCTTTATATATCTTGTGGAAAGGACGAACTCACCCTGGAGGGTTACT
CGGCACGCGTTAAGTCGACAATCAACCTCTGGATTACAAAATTTGTGAAAGATTGACTGGTATTCTTAAC
TATGTTGCTCCTTTTACGCTATGTGGATACGCTGCTTTAATGCCTTTGTATCATGCTATTGCTTCCCGTA
TGGCTTTCATTTTCTCCTCCTTGTATAAATCCTGGTTGCTGTCTCTTTATGAGGAGTTGTGGCCCGTTGT
CAGGCAACGTGGCGTGGTGTGCACTGTGTTTGCTGACGCAACCCCCACTGGTTGGGGCATTGCCACCACC
TGTCAGCTCCTTTCCGGGACTTTCGCTTTCCCCCTCCCTATTGCCACGGCGGAACTCATCGCCGCCTGCC
TTGCCCGCTGCTGGACAGGGGCTCGGCTGTTGGGCACTGACAATTCCGTGGTGTTGTCGGGGAAATCATC
GTCCTTTCCTTGGCTGCTCGCCTGTGTTGCCACCTGGATTCTGCGCGGGACGTCCTTCTGCTACGTCCCT
TCGGCCCTCAATCCAGCGGACCTTCCTTCCCGCGGCCTGCTGCCGGCTCTGCGGCCTCTTCCGCGTCTTC
GCCTTCGCCCTCAGACGAGTCGGATCTCCCTTTGGGCCGCCTCCCCGCGTCGACTTTAAGACCAATGACT
TACAAGGCAGCTGTAGATCTTAGCCACTTTTTAAAAGAAAAGGGGGGACTGGAAGGGCTAATTCACTCCC
AACGAAGACAAGATCTGCTTTTTGCTTGTACTGGGTCTCTCTGGTTAGACCAGATCTGAGCCTGGGAGCT
CTCTGGCTAACTAGGGAACCCACTGCTTAAGCCTCAATAAAGCTTGCCTTGAGTGCTTCAAGTAGTGTGT
GCCCGTCTGTTGTGTGACTCTGGTAACTAGAGATCCCTCAGACCCTTTTAGTCAGTGTGGAAAATCTCTA
GCAGTACGTATAGTAGTTCATGTCATCTTATTATTCAGTATTTATAACTTGCAAAGAAATGAATATCAGA
GAGTGAGAGGAACTTGTTTATTGCAGCTTATAATGGTTACAAATAAAGCAATAGCATCACAAATTTCACA
AATAAAGCATTTTTTTCACTGCATTCTAGTTGTGGTTTGTCCAAACTCATCAATGTATCTTATCATGTCT
GGCTCTAGCTATCCCGCCCCTAACTCCGCCCATCCCGCCCCTAACTCCGCCCAGTTCCGCCCATTCTCCG
CCCCATGGCTGACTAATTTTTTTTATTTATGCAGAGGCCGAGGCCGCCTCGGCCTCTGAGCTATTCCAGA
AGTAGTGAGGAGGCTTTTTTGGAGGCCTAGGGACGTACCCAATTCGCCCTATAGTGAGTCGTATTACGCG
CGCTCACTGGCCGTCGTTTTACAACGTCGTGACTGGGAAAACCCTGGCGTTACCCAACTTAATCGCCTTG
CAGCACATCCCCCTTTCGCCAGCTGGCGTAATAGCGAAGAGGCCCGCACCGATCGCCCTTCCCAACAGTT
GCGCAGCCTGAATGGCGAATGGG
[124 nt withheld, positions 7094-7217]
C
[91 nt withheld, positions 7219-7309]
A
[49 nt withheld, positions 7311-7359]
CCTTTGACGTTGGAGTCCACGTTCTTT
[37 nt withheld, positions 7387-7423]
ACCCTATCTCGGTCTATTCTTTTGATTTATAAGGGATTTTGCCGATTTCGGCCTATTGGTTAAAAAATGA
GCTGATTTAACAAAAATTTAACGCGAATTTTAACAAAATATTAACGCTTACAATTTAGGTGGCACTTTTC
GGGGAAATGTGCGCGGAACCCCTATTTGTTTATTTTTCTAAATACATTCAAATATGTATCCGCTCATGAG
ACAATAACCCTGATAAATGCTTCAATAATATTGAAAAAGGAAGAGTATGAGTATTCAACATTTCCGTGTC
GCCCTTATTCCCTTTTTTGCGGCATTTTGCCTTCCTGTTTTTGCTCACCCAGAAACGCTGGTGAAAGTAA
AAGATGCTGAAGATCAGTTGGGTGCACGAGTGGGTTACATCGAACTGGATCTCAACAGCGGTAAGATCCT
TGAGAGTTTTCGCCCCGAAGAACGTTTTCCAATGATGAGCACTTTTAAAGTTCTGCTATGTGGCGCGGTA
TTATCCCGTATTGACGCCGGGCAAGAGCAACTCGGTCGCCGCATACACTATTCTCAGAATGACTTGGTTG
AGTACTCACCAGTCACAGAAAAGCATCTTACGGATGGCATGACAGTAAGAGAATTATGCAGTGCTGCCAT
AACCATGAGTGATAACACTGCGGCCAACTTACTTCTGACAACGATCGGAGGACCGAAGGAGCTAACCGCT
TTTTTGCACAACATGGGGGATCATGTAACTCGCCTTGATCGTTGGGAACCGGAGCTGAATGAAGCCATAC
CAAACGACGAGCGTGACACCACGATGCCTGTAGCAATGGCAACAACGTTGCGCAAACTATTAACTGGCGA
ACTACTTACTCTAGCTTCCCGGCAACAATTAATAGACTGGATGGAGGCGGATAAAGTTGCAGGACCACTT
CTGCGCTCGGCCCTTCCGGCTGGCTGGTTTATTGCTGATAAATCTGGAGCCGGTGAGCGTGGGTCTCGCG
GTATCATTGCAGCACTGGGGCCAGATGGTAAGCCCTCCCGTATCGTAGTTATCTACACGACGGGGAGTCA
GGCAACTATGGATGAACGAAATAGACAGATCGCTGAGATAGGTGCCTCACTGATTAAGCATTGGTAACTG
TCAGACCAAGTTTACTCATATATACTTTAGATTGATTTAAAACTTCATTTTTAATTTAAAAGGATCTAGG
TGAAGATCCTTTTTGATAATCTCATGACCAAAATCCCTTAACGTGAGTTTTCGTTCCACTGAGCGTCAGA
CCCCGTAGAAAAGATCAAAGGATCTTCTTGAGATCCTTTTTTTCTGCGCGTAATCTGCTGCTTGCAAACA
AAAAAACCACCGCTACCAGCGGTGGTTTGTTTGCCGGATCAAGAGCTACCAACTCTTTTTCCGAAGGTAA
CTGGCTTCAGCAGAGCGCAGATACCAAATACTGTTCTTCTAGTGTAGCCGTAGTTAGGCCACCACTTCAA
GAACTCTGTAGCACCGCCTACATACCTCGCTCTGCTAATCCTGTTACCAGTGGCTGCTGCCAGTGGCGAT
AAGTCGTGTCTTACCGGGTTGGACTCAAGACGATAGTTACCGGATAAGGCGCAGCGGTCGGGCTGAACGG
GGGGTTCGTGCACACAGCCCAGCTTGGAGCGAACGACCTACACCGAACTGAGATACCTACAGCGTGAGCT
ATGAGAAAGCGCCACGCTTCCCGAAGGGAGAAAGGCGGACAGGTATCCGGTAAGCGGCAGGGTCGGAACA
GGAGAGCGCACGAGGGAGCTTCCAGGGGGAAACGCCTGGTATCTTTATAGTCCTGTCGGGTTTCGCCACC
TCTGACTTGAGCGTCGATTTTTGTGATGCTCGTCAGGGGGGCGGAGCCTATGGAAAAACGCCAGCAACGC
GGCCTTTTTACGGTTCCTGGCCTTTTGCTGGCCTTTTGCTCACATGTTCTTTCCTGCGTTATCCCCTGAT
TCTGTGGATAACCGTATTACCGCCTTTGAGTGAGCTGATACCGCTCGCCGCAGCCGAACGACCGAGCGCA
GCGAGTCAGTGAGCGAGGAAGCGGAAGAGCGCCCAATACGCAAACCGCCTCTCCCCGCGCGTTGGCCGAT
TCATTAATGCAGCTGGCACGACAGGTTTCCCGACTGGAAAGCGGGCAGTGAGCGCAACGCAATTAATGTG
AGTTAGCTCACTCATTAGGCACCCCAGGCTTTACACTTTATGCTTCCGGCTCGTATGTTGTGTGGAATTG
TGAGCGGATAACAATTTCACACAGGAAACAGCTATGACCATGATTACGCCAAGCGCGCAATTAACCCTCA
CTAAAGGGAACAAAAGCTGGAGCTGCAAGC
Features (pLannotate 1.2.2; 34 found; start..end, strand, type, name):
      5..231     +  promoter       RSV promoter: Rous sarcoma virus enhancer/promoter
    232..412     +  LTR            5' LTR (truncated): truncated 5' long terminal repeat (LTR) from HIV-1
    459..584     +  misc_feature   HIV-1 Ψ: packaging signal of human immunodeficiency virus type 1
    568..931     +  CDS            HIV-1 gag (fragment): gag protein from human immunodeficiency virus 1; gag
   1077..1310    +  misc_feature   RRE: The Rev response element (RRE) of HIV-1 allows for Rev-dependent mRNA export from the nucleus to the cytoplasm.
   1687..1713    +  CDS            Rev (fragment): human immunodeficiency virus 1 (HIV-1) Rev protein; rev; enhances nuclear export of unspliced and incompletely spliced viral mRNAs
   1720..1743    +  promoter       SV40 promoter (fragment): SV40 early promoter
   1744..1815    +  promoter       SV40 promoter (fragment): SV40 enhancer and early promoter
   1839..1974    +  rep_origin     SV40 ori: SV40 origin of replication
   2020..2616    +  CDS            PuroR (fragment): puromycin N-acetyltransferase; pac from Streptomyces; confers resistance to puromycin
   2665..2782    +  misc_feature   cPPT/CTS: central polypurine tract and central termination sequence of HIV-1
   2847..2913    +  CDS            small t antigen (fragment): SV40 (simian virus 40) small t antigen
   2920..4098    +  promoter       EF-1α promoter: strong constitutive promoter for human elongation factor EF-1α
   4119..4136    +  protein_bind   attB1 (fragment): mutant version of attB; core recombination site for the Gateway® BP reaction BP Clonase™
   4142..5434    +  CDS            FOXN2: FOXN2_HUMAN - Also known as HTLF. Experimental evidence at protein level: Swiss-Prot protein existence level 1. Binds to the purine-rich region in HTLV-I LTR. From Homo sapiens (Human).
   5436..5460    -  protein_bind   attB2: mutant version of attB; recombination site for the Gateway® BP reaction BP Clonase™
   5468..5509    +  CDS            V5 tag: epitope tag from simian virus 5
   5525..5578    +  promoter       U6 promoter (fragment): RNA polymerase III promoter for human U6 snRNA
   5620..6208    +  misc_feature   WPRE: woodchuck hepatitis virus posttranscriptional regulatory element
   6259..6278    +  misc_feature   cPPT/CTS (fragment): central polypurine tract and central termination sequence of HIV-1
   6280..6513    +  LTR            3' LTR (ΔU3): self-inactivating 3' long terminal repeat (LTR) from HIV-1
   6591..6712    +  polyA_signal   SV40 poly(A) signal: SV40 polyadenylation signal
   6752..6887    +  rep_origin     SV40 ori: SV40 origin of replication
   6908..6926    -  promoter       T7 promoter: promoter for bacteriophage T7 RNA polymerase
   6934..7089    +  CDS            lacZα (fragment): LacZα fragment of β-galactosidase; lacZ fragment
   7094..7522    +  rep_origin     f1 ori (sequence partly withheld): f1 bacteriophage origin of replication; arrow indicates direction of (+) strand synthesis
   7575..7679    +  promoter       AmpR promoter: bla
   7680..8540    +  CDS            AmpR: β-lactamase; bla; confers resistance to ampicillin, carbenicillin, and related antibiotics
   8711..9299    +  rep_origin     ori: high-copy-number ColE1/pMB1/pBR322/pUC origin of replication
   9482..9574    +  CDS            lacI (fragment): lac repressor; lacI; The lac repressor binds to the lac operator to inhibit transcription in E. coli. This inhibition can be relieved by adding lactose or isopropyl-β-D-thiogalactopyranoside (IPTG).
   9587..9608    +  protein_bind   CAP binding site: CAP binding activates transcription in the presence of cAMP. E. coli catabolite activator protein
   9623..9653    +  promoter       lac promoter: promoter for the E. coli lac operon
   9661..9677    +  protein_bind   lac operator: The lac repressor binds to the lac operator to inhibit transcription in E. coli. This inhibition can be relieved by adding lactose or isopropyl-β-D-thiogalactopyranoside (IPTG). lac repressor encoded by lacI
   9722..9740    +  promoter       T3 promoter: promoter for bacteriophage T3 RNA polymerase
