[The description below was written by a language model from this plasmid's Addgene catalogue record and pLannotate feature annotations shown in this document.]
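Description:
TFORF3355 is a lentiviral mammalian expression plasmid built on the pLX_TRC317 backbone and carrying the human transcription factor FOXN2 (also known as HTLF) as a barcoded open reading frame. It belongs to a collection of transcription factor ORF constructs in which each clone carries a unique 24-bp barcode, so that the factor delivered to a given cell can be identified in pooled overexpression screens. The feature table does not annotate the barcode itself. In bacteria the plasmid is maintained through a high-copy ColE1/pUC-type origin and selected by ampicillin resistance (β-lactamase). An f1 origin and remnants of lac/lacZα, T7 and T3 elements are also present from the cloning backbone. The depositor notes that recombination can occur, as is common with LTR-containing plasmids.

The viral portion has a third-generation, self-inactivating layout. An RSV promoter drives a truncated HIV-1 5' LTR, followed by the Ψ packaging signal with a gag fragment, the Rev response element, a cPPT/CTS, WPRE and a ΔU3 3' LTR with a downstream SV40 polyadenylation signal. Two expression units lie between the LTRs. An SV40 early promoter drives puromycin N-acetyltransferase for selection of transduced cells, and the strong constitutive EF-1α promoter drives FOXN2. The ORF was inserted by Gateway cloning and is flanked by attB1 and attB2 sites, with attB2 followed by a V5 epitope recorded as a C-terminal tag, which allows detection of the expressed protein. WPRE downstream of the cassette enhances transcript stability and expression. A short U6 promoter fragment annotated after the V5 tag appears to be a residual sequence rather than a functional unit. The construct is used to make lentivirus for stable FOXN2 overexpression, for example in directed-differentiation screens.
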