Addgene plasmid #144831: TFORF3355
Purpose: Lentiviral vector for overexpressing transcription factor ORFs with unique 24-bp barcodes. Barcodes facilitate identification of transcription factors in pooled screens.
Depositing lab: Feng Zhang. Depositing organization: Broad Institute. Publication: A transcription factor atlas of directed differentiation. Joung J, Ma S, Tay T, Geiger-Schuller KR, Kirchgatterer PC, Verdine VK, Guo B, Arias-Garcia MA, Allen WE, Singh A, Kuksenko O, Abudayyeh OO, Gootenberg JS, Fu Z, Macrae RK, Buenrostro JD, Regev A, Zhang F. Cell. 2023 Jan 5;186(1):209-229.e26. doi: 10.1016/j.cell.2022.11.026. PubMed 36608654.
Backbone
  Vector backbone: pLX_TRC317
  Backbone manufacturer: Broad Institute Genetic Perturbation Platform
  Backbone size w/o insert (bp): 8264
  Vector type: Mammalian Expression, Lentiviral
  Selectable markers: Puromycin
Growth in bacteria
  Bacterial resistance: Ampicillin, 100 μg/mL
  Growth temperature: 37°C
  Growth strain: NEB Stable
  Copy number: High Copy
Gene/Insert
  Gene/Insert name: FOXN2
  Species: H. sapiens (human)
  Insert size (bp): 1499
  Entrez Gene: FOXN2 (a.k.a. HTLF)
  Promoter: EF1a
  Tag / fusion protein: V5 (C terminal on insert)
  Cloning method: Gateway Cloning
  Sequencing primers: 5′ GGGTGGAGACTGAAGTTAGGCCAG; 3′ CACATAGCGTAAAAGGAGCAACATAG
Resource information
  A portion of this plasmid was derived from a plasmid made by: Broad Institute Genetic Perturbation Platform
Terms and licenses: Academic/Nonprofit Terms; Industry Terms: Not Available to Industry
Depositor comments: NM_002158.3 Please test multiple small colonies in case of plasmid recombination. To make this collection available in a timely manner, a portion of this collection was not fully sequenced by Addgene. If an Addgene verified full plasmid sequence is not available, please contact us prior to placing an order to request the full sequence.
How to cite: TFORF3355 was a gift from Feng Zhang (Addgene plasmid # 144831 ; http://n2t.net/addgene:144831 ; RRID:Addgene_144831)
