>Addgene plasmid #144831 | TFORF3355 | depositor partial sequence | sequence record 286608 | Insert
ATCGATTGATCAACAAGTTTGTACAAAAAAGTTGGCATGGGTCCAGTAATTGGAATGACTCCAGATAAGA
GAGCTGAAACCCCAGGAGCTGAAAAGATTGCAGGATTAAGCCAGATTTACAAAATGGGAAGCTTGCCTGA
AGCTGTTGATGCTGCCAGGCCGAAGGCCACTCTAGTGGACAGTGAGTCAGCAGATGATGAACTCACAAAC
TTGAACTGGCTTCATGAAAGCACTAATCTTCTAACAAACTTCAGCCTCGGAAGTGAGGGTCTTCCAATTG
TTAGTCCATTGTATGACATAGAGGGAGATGATGTGCCATCCTTTGGACCAGCTTGCTACCAGAACCCAGA
AAAAAAATCAGCGACTTCAAAGCCCCCATACTCCTTTAGTCTTCTCATTTATATGGCCATTGAGCACTCT
CCAAATAAATGTTTGCCTGTCAAAGAAATTTATAGCTGGATTCTGGACCATTTTCCATATTTTGCTACTG
CACCAACAGGCTGGAAGAATTCTGTTCGACATAATCTGTCCCTGAATAAATGTTTTCAGAAAGTGGAAAG
AAGCCATGGCAAGGTTAATGGAAAAGGTTCCTTATGGTGTGTTGATCCGGAATATAAACCCAATCTTATC
CAGGCACTGAAGAAGCAACCTTTTTCTTCAGCATCTTCACAAAATGGTTCTTTATCACCTCACTATTTAA
GCTCTGTAATCAAGCAGAACCAGGTGCGAAACCTCAAAGAATCTGATATTGATGCTGCTGCTGCAATGAT
GCTTTTAAATACTTCTATAGAACAAGGAATTTTAGAATGTGAGAAGCCTCTTCCTCTTAAAACAGCATTG
CAAAAAAAGAGGAGTTACGGCAATGCATTTCATCATCCCAGTGCTGTACGATTACAAGAGAGTGATTCTT
TAGCCACCAGCATTGATCCAAAAGAAGATCACAATTACAGTGCAAGTAGCATGGCAGCACAGCGTTGTGC
ATCCAGGTCTAGCGTGTCTTCTCTGTCTTCTGTGGATGAGGTATATGAATTTATCCCAAAGAATAGTCAC
GTGGGAAGTGATGGCAGTGAAGGATTTCACAGTGAAGAAGATACAGACGTTGATTATGAAGATGATCCTC
TTGGAGACAGTGGCTATGCATCACAGCCTTGTGCAAAAATCTCTGAAAAAGGGCAGTCAGGCAAAAAGAT
GCGAAAACAGACATGTCAAGAAATTGATGAGGAGCTCAAAGAGGCAGCTGGATCTCTGCTCCACCTTGCT
GGAATTCGTACATGTTTAGGTTCCCTAATAAGTACTGCAAAGACACAAAATCAAAAGCAACGGAAAAAAT
ACCCAACTTTCTTGTACAAAGTGGTTGATATCGGTAAGCCTATCCCTAACCCTCTCCTCGGTCTCGATTC
TACGTAGTAATGAACTAGTCCGTAACTTGAAAGTATTTCGATTTCTTGGCTTTATATATCTTGTGGAAAG
GACGAACTCACCCTGGAGGGTTACTCGGC
