>Addgene plasmid #144831 | TFORF3355 | depositor partial sequence | sequence record 286609 | Barcode
ACTCACCCTGGAGGGTTACTCGGC
